Addgene plasmid #51848: pGL3-PIM2
Purpose: promoter region (-550;0) of PIM2
Depositing lab: Gerardo Ferbeyre. Depositing organization: University of Montreal. Publication: CHES1/FOXN3 regulates cell proliferation by repressing PIM2 and protein biosynthesis. Huot G, Vernier M, Bourdeau V, Doucet L, Saint-Germain E, Gaumont-Leclerc MF, Moro A, Ferbeyre G. Mol Biol Cell. 2014 Mar;25(5):554-65. doi: 10.1091/mbc.E13-02-0110. Epub 2014 Jan 8. PubMed 24403608.
Backbone
  Vector backbone: pGL3-basic
  Vector type: Luciferase ; reporter vector
Growth in bacteria
  Bacterial resistance: Ampicillin, 100 μg/mL
  Growth temperature: 37°C
  Growth strain: Top10
  Copy number: Unknown
Gene/Insert
  Gene/Insert name: PIM2
  Species: H. sapiens (human)
  Entrez Gene: PIM2
Terms and licenses: Academic/Nonprofit Terms; Industry Terms: Not Available to Industry
How to cite: pGL3-PIM2 was a gift from Gerardo Ferbeyre (Addgene plasmid # 51848 ; http://n2t.net/addgene:51848 ; RRID:Addgene_51848)
