[The description below was written by a language model from this plasmid's Addgene catalogue record and pLannotate feature annotations shown in this document.]
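Description:
pGL3-PIM2 is a firefly luciferase reporter plasmid carrying the promoter region of the human PIM2 gene, catalogued as built on the pGL3-basic backbone. It is propagated in E. coli through a high-copy ColE1/pUC-type origin and selected with ampicillin via the β-lactamase gene and its bla promoter. An f1 phage origin is also present, allowing single-stranded DNA production. The reporter unit consists of the enhanced luc+ firefly luciferase coding sequence followed by an SV40 polyadenylation signal. Upstream of the cloning region sit a synthetic poly(A) signal and a transcriptional pause site from the human α2-globin gene, standard pGL3 elements that block read-through transcription from the backbone so that luciferase output reflects the activity of the inserted regulatory DNA.

The PIM2 fragment itself is not annotated in the feature table. It presumably lies in the unannotated stretch upstream of the luciferase gene. The record is inconsistent on its extent: the catalogue purpose gives -550 to 0, while the sequence record title gives -500 to 0. The annotation also detects an SV40 early promoter directly upstream of luciferase, an element that is absent from promoterless pGL3-basic and characteristic of pGL3-promoter-type vectors. The record does not resolve this discrepancy, so it should be checked against the sequence before interpreting basal activity. Short large T antigen, TcR and lacZα fragments are backbone remnants with no function.

The construct is intended for transfection into mammalian cells to measure the transcriptional activity of PIM2 regulatory sequence. The associated publication concerns repression of PIM2 by the forkhead factor CHES1/FOXN3, which fits its use as a readout of that regulation.
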