Features (pLannotate 1.2.2; 12 found; start..end, strand, type, name):
    580..776     +  promoter       SV40 promoter: SV40 early promoter
    812..2464    +  CDS            luciferase: firefly luciferase; luc+; enhanced luc+ version of the luciferase gene
   2505..2626    -  polyA_signal   SV40 poly(A) signal: SV40 polyadenylation signal
   2649..2717    -  CDS            large T antigen (fragment): large T antigen from SV40 (simian virus 40)
   2733..2865    +  CDS            TcR (fragment): tetracycline efflux protein; tet; confers resistance to tetracycline
   3045..3633    -  rep_origin     ori: high-copy-number ColE1/pMB1/pBR322/pUC origin of replication
   3804..4664    -  CDS            AmpR: β-lactamase; bla; confers resistance to ampicillin, carbenicillin, and related antibiotics
   4665..4769    -  promoter       AmpR promoter: bla
   4796..5224    +  rep_origin     f1 ori (sequence partly withheld): f1 bacteriophage origin of replication; arrow indicates direction of (+) strand synthesis
   5256..5323    -  CDS            lacZα (fragment): LacZα fragment of β-galactosidase; lacZ fragment
   5382..5430    +  polyA_signal   poly(A) signal: synthetic polyadenylation signal
   5444..5535    +  misc_feature   pause site: RNA polymerase II transcriptional pause signal from the human α2 globin gene
>Addgene plasmid #51848 | pGL3-PIM2 | depositor full sequence | sequence record 86660 | PIM2 promoter (-500;0)
GGTACCGAGCTCCACTCACCAGGCAATGCTGCCTTTGACCAATGCACACCCGTGGCGTTGATGGTAGGGG
TTCCCCCTCCCTGGCTACCAGATATTTCCAGGGCCCTGGCCTCAGCTTTCCAGTGAAGGCCGCCAGTCGC
CTGGAGGACTCCGGTGAAGGAGTCCGACAAGCACCTTTCGAGACGGAGTCTTGGATAGCCACAAGCGCGA
ATTCTTAGAAGCCCGGCCTGGCGCTATCTCTGTGCTAATATCCAGGCAGCGGCGGCAAACCAACTTCCCA
GGAAAGGATACTGCGCAGTTATTTTTTAAGTGTAAATACACACACACACCGCCACCACTACCAACAACAA
CCCCGCGCAACAACCAAAACAAGCGCGGTGCTGCAAAGGGATTCCCAGAACCGGTTTCCTCTTGGTGTGA
GCCCCACCTCAAGCCCCCTCATTTACATGCAGGCCCCGCCTCCTCGGAAGAACCGAGCGTGTATTTGCAT
AAGGGGGCCCTTGAAACGATGAGGGTGGTATGCAAATAAGAACTGGCTCCGATTGGCTGTGGTACAGCAG
GTGCTCGAGATCTGCGATCTGCATCTCAATTAGTCAGCAACCATAGTCCCGCCCCTAACTCCGCCCATCC
CGCCCCTAACTCCGCCCAGTTCCGCCCATTCTCCGCCCCATCGCTGACTAATTTTTTTTATTTATGCAGA
GGCCGAGGCCGCCTCGGCCTCTGAGCTATTCCAGAAGTAGTGAGGAGGCTTTTTTGGAGGCCTAGGCTTT
TGCAAAAAGCTTGGCATTCCGGTACTGTTGGTAAAGCCACCATGGAAGACGCCAAAAACATAAAGAAAGG
CCCGGCGCCATTCTATCCGCTGGAAGATGGAACCGCTGGAGAGCAACTGCATAAGGCTATGAAGAGATAC
GCCCTGGTTCCTGGAACAATTGCTTTTACAGATGCACATATCGAGGTGGACATCACTTACGCTGAGTACT
TCGAAATGTCCGTTCGGTTGGCAGAAGCTATGAAACGATATGGGCTGAATACAAATCACAGAATCGTCGT
ATGCAGTGAAAACTCTCTTCAATTCTTTATGCCGGTGTTGGGCGCGTTATTTATCGGAGTTGCAGTTGCG
CCCGCGAACGACATTTATAATGAACGTGAATTGCTCAACAGTATGGGCATTTCGCAGCCTACCGTGGTGT
TCGTTTCCAAAAAGGGGTTGCAAAAAATTTTGAACGTGCAAAAAAAGCTCCCAATCATCCAAAAAATTAT
TATCATGGATTCTAAAACGGATTACCAGGGATTTCAGTCGATGTACACGTTCGTCACATCTCATCTACCT
CCCGGTTTTAATGAATACGATTTTGTGCCAGAGTCCTTCGATAGGGACAAGACAATTGCACTGATCATGA
ACTCCTCTGGATCTACTGGTCTGCCTAAAGGTGTCGCTCTGCCTCATAGAACTGCCTGCGTGAGATTCTC
GCATGCCAGAGATCCTATTTTTGGCAATCAAATCATTCCGGATACTGCGATTTTAAGTGTTGTTCCATTC
CATCACGGTTTTGGAATGTTTACTACACTCGGATATTTGATATGTGGATTTCGAGTCGTCTTAATGTATA
GATTTGAAGAAGAGCTGTTTCTGAGGAGCCTTCAGGATTACAAGATTCAAAGTGCGCTGCTGGTGCCAAC
CCTATTCTCCTTCTTCGCCAAAAGCACTCTGATTGACAAATACGATTTATCTAATTTACACGAAATTGCT
TCTGGTGGCGCTCCCCTCTCTAAGGAAGTCGGGGAAGCGGTTGCCAAGAGGTTCCATCTGCCAGGTATCA
GGCAAGGATATGGGCTCACTGAGACTACATCAGCTATTCTGATTACACCCGAGGGGGATGATAAACCGGG
CGCGGTCGGTAAAGTTGTTCCATTTTTTGAAGCGAAGGTTGTGGATCTGGATACCGGGAAAACGCTGGGC
GTTAATCAAAGAGGCGAACTGTGTGTGAGAGGTCCTATGATTATGTCCGGTTATGTAAACAATCCGGAAG
CGACCAACGCCTTGATTGACAAGGATGGATGGCTACATTCTGGAGACATAGCTTACTGGGACGAAGACGA
ACACTTCTTCATCGTTGACCGCCTGAAGTCTCTGATTAAGTACAAAGGCTATCAGGTGGCTCCCGCTGAA
TTGGAATCCATCTTGCTCCAACACCCCAACATCTTCGACGCAGGTGTCGCAGGTCTTCCCGACGATGACG
CCGGTGAACTTCCCGCCGCCGTTGTTGTTTTGGAGCACGGAAAGACGATGACGGAAAAAGAGATCGTGGA
TTACGTCGCCAGTCAAGTAACAACCGCGAAAAAGTTGCGCGGAGGAGTTGTGTTTGTGGACGAAGTACCG
AAAGGTCTTACCGGAAAACTCGACGCAAGAAAAATCAGAGAGATCCTCATAAAGGCCAAGAAGGGCGGAA
AGATCGCCGTGTAATTCTAGAGTCGGGGCGGCCGGCCGCTTCGAGCAGACATGATAAGATACATTGATGA
GTTTGGACAAACCACAACTAGAATGCAGTGAAAAAAATGCTTTATTTGTGAAATTTGTGATGCTATTGCT
TTATTTGTAACCATTATAAGCTGCAATAAACAAGTTAACAACAACAATTGCATTCATTTTATGTTTCAGG
TTCAGGGGGAGGTGTGGGAGGTTTTTTAAAGCAAGTAAAACCTCTACAAATGTGGTAAAATCGATAAGGA
TCCGTCGACCGATGCCCTTGAGAGCCTTCAACCCAGTCAGCTCCTTCCGGTGGGCGCGGGGCATGACTAT
CGTCGCCGCACTTATGACTGTCTTCTTTATCATGCAACTCGTAGGACAGGTGCCGGCAGCGCTCTTCCGC
TTCCTCGCTCACTGACTCGCTGCGCTCGGTCGTTCGGCTGCGGCGAGCGGTATCAGCTCACTCAAAGGCG
GTAATACGGTTATCCACAGAATCAGGGGATAACGCAGGAAAGAACATGTGAGCAAAAGGCCAGCAAAAGG
CCAGGAACCGTAAAAAGGCCGCGTTGCTGGCGTTTTTCCATAGGCTCCGCCCCCCTGACGAGCATCACAA
AAATCGACGCTCAAGTCAGAGGTGGCGAAACCCGACAGGACTATAAAGATACCAGGCGTTTCCCCCTGGA
AGCTCCCTCGTGCGCTCTCCTGTTCCGACCCTGCCGCTTACCGGATACCTGTCCGCCTTTCTCCCTTCGG
GAAGCGTGGCGCTTTCTCATAGCTCACGCTGTAGGTATCTCAGTTCGGTGTAGGTCGTTCGCTCCAAGCT
GGGCTGTGTGCACGAACCCCCCGTTCAGCCCGACCGCTGCGCCTTATCCGGTAACTATCGTCTTGAGTCC
AACCCGGTAAGACACGACTTATCGCCACTGGCAGCAGCCACTGGTAACAGGATTAGCAGAGCGAGGTATG
TAGGCGGTGCTACAGAGTTCTTGAAGTGGTGGCCTAACTACGGCTACACTAGAAGAACAGTATTTGGTAT
CTGCGCTCTGCTGAAGCCAGTTACCTTCGGAAAAAGAGTTGGTAGCTCTTGATCCGGCAAACAAACCACC
GCTGGTAGCGGTGGTTTTTTTGTTTGCAAGCAGCAGATTACGCGCAGAAAAAAAGGATCTCAAGAAGATC
CTTTGATCTTTTCTACGGGGTCTGACGCTCAGTGGAACGAAAACTCACGTTAAGGGATTTTGGTCATGAG
ATTATCAAAAAGGATCTTCACCTAGATCCTTTTAAATTAAAAATGAAGTTTTAAATCAATCTAAAGTATA
TATGAGTAAACTTGGTCTGACAGTTACCAATGCTTAATCAGTGAGGCACCTATCTCAGCGATCTGTCTAT
TTCGTTCATCCATAGTTGCCTGACTCCCCGTCGTGTAGATAACTACGATACGGGAGGGCTTACCATCTGG
CCCCAGTGCTGCAATGATACCGCGAGACCCACGCTCACCGGCTCCAGATTTATCAGCAATAAACCAGCCA
GCCGGAAGGGCCGAGCGCAGAAGTGGTCCTGCAACTTTATCCGCCTCCATCCAGTCTATTAATTGTTGCC
GGGAAGCTAGAGTAAGTAGTTCGCCAGTTAATAGTTTGCGCAACGTTGTTGCCATTGCTACAGGCATCGT
GGTGTCACGCTCGTCGTTTGGTATGGCTTCATTCAGCTCCGGTTCCCAACGATCAAGGCGAGTTACATGA
TCCCCCATGTTGTGCAAAAAAGCGGTTAGCTCCTTCGGTCCTCCGATCGTTGTCAGAAGTAAGTTGGCCG
CAGTGTTATCACTCATGGTTATGGCAGCACTGCATAATTCTCTTACTGTCATGCCATCCGTAAGATGCTT
TTCTGTGACTGGTGAGTACTCAACCAAGTCATTCTGAGAATAGTGTATGCGGCGACCGAGTTGCTCTTGC
CCGGCGTCAATACGGGATAATACCGCGCCACATAGCAGAACTTTAAAAGTGCTCATCATTGGAAAACGTT
CTTCGGGGCGAAAACTCTCAAGGATCTTACCGCTGTTGAGATCCAGTTCGATGTAACCCACTCGTGCACC
CAACTGATCTTCAGCATCTTTTACTTTCACCAGCGTTTCTGGGTGAGCAAAAACAGGAAGGCAAAATGCC
GCAAAAAAGGGAATAAGGGCGACACGGAAATGTTGAATACTCATACTCTTCCTTTTTCAATATTATTGAA
GCATTTATCAGGGTTATTGTCTCATGAGCGGATACATATTTGAATGTATTTAGAAAAATAAACAAATAGG
GGTTCCGCGCACATTTCCCCGAAAAGTGCCACCTG
[124 nt withheld, positions 4796-4919]
C
[91 nt withheld, positions 4921-5011]
A
[49 nt withheld, positions 5013-5061]
CCTTTGACGTTGGAGTCCACGTTCTTT
[37 nt withheld, positions 5089-5125]
ACCCTATCTCGGTCTATTCTTTTGATTTATAAGGGATTTTGCCGATTTCGGCCTATTGGTTAAAAAATGA
GCTGATTTAACAAAAATTTAACGCGAATTTTAACAAAATATTAACGCTTACAATTTGCCATTCGCCATTC
AGGCTGCGCAACTGTTGGGAAGGGCGATCGGTGCGGGCCTCTTCGCTATTACGCCAGCCCAAGCTACCAT
GATAAGTAAGTAATATTAAGGTACGGGAGGTACTTGGAGCGGCCGCAATAAAATATCTTTATTTTCATTA
CATCTGTGTGTTGGTTTTTTGTGTGAATCGATAGTACTAACATACGCTCTCCATCAAAACAAAACGAAAC
AAAACAAACTAGCAAAATAGGCTGTCCCCAGTGCAAGTGCAGGTGCCAGAACATTTCTCTATCGATA
