>Addgene plasmid #51848 | pGL3-PIM2 | addgene partial sequence | sequence record 91901 | RVprimer3 5'-CTAGCAAAATAGGCTGTCCC-3'
TTCTCTATCGATAGGTACCGAGCTCCACTCACCAGGCAATGCTGCCTTTGACCAATGCACACCCGTGGCG
TTGATGGTAGGGGTTCCCCCTCCCTGGCTACCAGATATTTCCAGGGCCCTGGCCTCAGCTTTCCAGTGAA
GGCCGCCAGTCGCCTGGAGGACTCCGGTGAAGGAGTCCGACAAGCACCTTTCGAGACGGAGTCTTGGATA
GCCACAAGCGCGAATTCTTAGAAGCCCGGCCTGGCGCTATCTCTGTGCTAATATCCAGGCAGCGGCGGCA
AACCAACTTCCCAGGAAAGGATACTGCGCAGTTATTTTTTAAGTGTAAATACACACACACACCGCCACCA
CTACCAACAACAACCCCGCGCAACAACCAAAACAAGCGCGGTGCTGCAAAGGGATTCCCAGAACCGGTTT
CCTCTTGGTGTGAGCCCCACCTCAAGCCCCCTCATTTACATGCAGGCCCCGCCTCCTCGGAAGAACCGAG
CGTGTATTTGCATAAGGGGGCCCTTGAAACGATGAGGGTGGTATGCAAATAAGAACTGGCTCCGATTGGC
TGTGGTACA
