>Addgene plasmid #51848 | pGL3-PIM2 | addgene partial sequence | sequence record 91937 | LucNRev 5'-CCTTATGCAGTTGCTCTCC-3'
GGCCTTTCTTTATGTTTTTGGCGTCTTCCATGGTGGCTTTACCAACAGTACCGGAATGCCAAGCTTTTTG
CAAAAGCCTAGGCCTCCAAAAAAGCCTCCTCACTACTTCTGGAATAGCTCAGAGGCCGAGGCGGCCTCGG
CCTCTGCATAAATAAAAAAAATTAGTCAGCGATGGGGCGGAGAATGGGCGGAACTGGGCGGAGTTAGGGG
CGGGATGGGCGGAGTTAGGGGCGGGACTATGGTTGCTGACTAATTGAGATGCAGATCGCAGATCTCGAGC
ACCTGCTGTACCACAGCCAATCGGAGCCAGTTCTTATTTGCATACCACCCTCATCGTTTCAAGGGCCCCC
TTATGCAAATACACGCTCGGTTCTTCCGAGGAGGCGGGGCCTGCATGTAAATGAGGGGGCTTGAGGTGGG
GCTCACACCAAGAGGAAACCGGTTCTGGGAATCCCTTTGCAGCACCGCGCTTGTTTTGGTTGTTGCGCGG
GGTTGTTGTTGGTAGTGGTGGCGGTGTGTGTGTGTATTTACACTTAAAAAATAACTGCGCAGTATCCTTT
CCTGGGAAGTTGGTTTGCCGCCGCTGCCTGGATATTAGCACAGAGATAGCGCCAGGCCGGGCTTCTAAGA
ATTCGCGCTTGTGGCTATCCAAGACTCCGTCTCG
